>Addgene plasmid #195433 | pMZ-185 | addgene full sequence | sequence record 385011 | Addgene NGS Result
AAAAAGGATCTTCACCTAGATCCTTTTAAATTAAAAATGAAGTTTTAAATCAATCTAAAGTATATATGAG
TAAACTTGGTCTGACAGTTACCAATGCTTAATCAGTGAGGCACCTATCTCAGCGATCTGTCTATTTCGTT
CATCCATAGTTGCCTGACTCCCCGTCGTGTAGATAACTACGATACGGGAGGGCTTACCATCTGGCCCCAG
TGCTGCAATGATACCGCGAGACCCACGCTCACCGGCTCCAGATTTATCAGCAATAAACCAGCCAGCCGGA
AGGGCCGAGCGCAGAAGTGGTCCTGCAACTTTATCCGCCTCCATCCAGTCTATTAATTGTTGCCGGGAAG
CTAGAGTAAGTAGTTCGCCAGTTAATAGTTTGCGCAACGTTGTTGCCATTGCTACAGGCATCGTGGTGTC
ACGCTCGTCGTTTGGTATGGCTTCATTCAGCTCCGGTTCCCAACGATCAAGGCGAGTTACATGATCCCCC
ATGTTGTGCAAAAAAGCGGTTAGCTCCTTCGGTCCTCCGATCGTTGTCAGAAGTAAGTTGGCCGCAGTGT
TATCACTCATGGTTATGGCAGCACTGCATAATTCTCTTACTGTCATGCCATCCGTAAGATGCTTTTCTGT
GACTGGTGAGTACTCAACCAAGTCATTCTGAGAATAGTGTATGCGGCGACCGAGTTGCTCTTGCCCGGCG
TCAATACGGGATAATACCGCGCCACATAGCAGAACTTTAAAAGTGCTCATCATTGGAAAACGTTCTTCGG
GGCGAAAACTCTCAAGGATCTTACCGCTGTTGAGATCCAGTTCGATGTAACCCACTCGTGCACCCAACTG
ATCTTCAGCATCTTTTACTTTCACCAGCGTTTCTGGGTGAGCAAAAACAGGAAGGCAAAATGCCGCAAAA
AAGGGAATAAGGGCGACACGGAAATGTTGAATACTCATACTCTTCCTTTTTCAATATTATTGAAGCATTT
ATCAGGGTTATTGTCTCATGAGCGGATACATATTTGAATGTATTTAGAAAAATAAACAAATAGGGGTTCC
GCGCACATTTCCCCGAAAAGTGCCACCTGGGTCGACATTGATTATTGACTAGTGCGCCGGGTTTTGGCGC
CTCCCGCGGGCGCCCCCCTCCTCACGGCGAGCGCTGCCACGTCAGACGAAGGGCGCAGCGAGCGTCCTGA
TCCTTCCGCCCGGACGCTCAGGACAGCGGCCCGCTGCTCATAAGACTCGGCCTTAGAACCCCAGTATCAG
CAGAAGGACATTTTAGGACGGGACTTGGGTGACTCTAGGGCACTGGTTTTCTTTCCAGAGAGCGGAACAG
GCGAGGAAAAGTAGTCCCTTCTCGGCGATTCTGCGGAGGGATCTCCGTGGGGCGGTGAACGCCGATGATT
ATATAAGGACGCGCCGGGTGTGGCACAGCTAGTTCCGTCGCAGCCGGGATTTGGGTCGCGGTTCTTGTTT
GTGGATCGCTGTGATCGTCACTTGGTGAGTAGCGGGCTGCTGGGCTGGCCGGGGCTTTCGTGGCCGCCGG
GCCGCTCGGTGGGACGGAAGCGTGTGGAGAGACCGCCAAGGGCTGTAGTCTGGGTCCGCGAGCAAGGTTG
CCCTGAACTGGGGGTTGGGGGGAGCGCAGCAAAATGGCGGCTGTTCCCGAGTCTTGAATGGAAGACGCTT
GTGAGGCGGGCTGTGAGGTCGTTGAAACAAGGTGGGGGGCATGGTGGGCGGCAAGAACCCAAGGTCTTGA
GGCCTTCGCTAATGCGGGAAAGCTCTTATTCGGGTGAGATGGGCTGGGGCACCATCTGGGGACCCTGACG
TGAAGTTTGTCACTGACTGGAGAACTCGGTTTGTCGTCTGTTGCGGGGGCGGCAGTTATGGCGGTGCCGT
TGGGCAGTGCACCCGTACCTTTGGGAGCGCGCGCCCTCGTCGTGTCGTGACGTCACCCGTTCTGTTGGCT
TATAATGCAGGGTGGGGCCACCTGCCGGTAGGTGTGCGGTAGGCTTTTCTCCGTCGCAGGACGCAGGGTT
CGGGCCTAGGGTAGGCTCTCCTGAATCGACAGGCGCCGGACCTCTGGTGAGGGGAGGGATAAGTGAGGCG
TCAGTTTCTTTGGTCGGTTTTATGTACCTATCTTCTTAAGTAGCTGAAGCTCCGGTTTTGAACTATGCGC
TCGGGGTTGGCGAGTGTGTTTTGTGAAGTTTTTTAGGCACCTTTTGAAATGTAATCATTTGGGTCAATAT
GTAATTTTCAGTGTTAGACTAGTAAATTGTCCGCTAAATTCTGGCCGTTTTTGGCTTTTTTGTTAGACAC
GCGTTTAATTAAGCCGCCACCATGGACTACAAAGACCATGACGGTGATTATAAAGATCATGACATCGATT
ACAAGGATGACGATGACAAGATGGCCCCCAAGAAAAAGAGGAAGGTGGGCATTCACGGGGTGCCGGGTGG
ACTCGAGGGAGGCGGTGGAAGCGGCGGTACCGCTAGCTCTAGACCCGGAGAGCGCCCATTCCAGTGTCGG
ATTTGCATGCGGAACTTTTCGAGAAGACACGGCCTGGACAGACATACCCGTACTCATACAGGTGAAAAAC
CCTTTCAGTGTCGGATCTGTATGCGAAATTTCTCCGACCACAGCAGCCTGAAGAGACATCTACGTACCCA
CACCGGCAGCCAGAAGCCATTTCAGTGTCGGATCTGTATGCGGAACTTCTCCGTGAGACACAACCTGACC
AGACATCTACGTACGCACACCGGAGAGAAGCCATTCCAATGCCGAATATGCATGCGCAACTTCAGTGACC
ACAGCAACCTGAGCAGACACCTAAAAACCCACACCGGTTCCCAGAAGCCATTTCAGTGTCGGATCTGTAT
GCGGAACTTCTCCCAGCGCAGCAGCCTGGTGAGACATCTACGTACGCACACCGGAGAGAAGCCATTCCAA
TGCCGAATATGCATGCGCAACTTCAGTGAGAGCGGCCACCTGAAGAGACACCTGCGTACGCACCTGAGGG
GATCCACCTGCAGGGATGAGTTTCCCACCATGGTGTTTCCTTCTGGGCAGATCAGCCAGGCCTCGGCCTT
GGCCCCGGCCCCTCCCCAAGTCCTGCCCCAGGCTCCAGCCCCTGCCCCTGCTCCAGCCATGGTATCAGCT
CTGGCCCAGGCCCCAGCCCCTGTCCCAGTCCTAGCCCCAGGCCCTCCTCAGGCTGTGGCCCCACCTGCCC
CCAAGCCCACCCAGGCTGGGGAAGGAACGCTGTCAGAGGCCCTGCTGCAGCTGCAGTTTGATGATGAAGA
CCTGGGGGCCTTGCTTGGCAACAGCACAGACCCAGCTGTGTTCACAGACCTGGCATCCGTCGACAACTCC
GAGTTTCAGCAGCTGCTGAACCAGGGCATACCTGTGGCCCCCCACACAACTGAGCCCATGCTGATGGAGT
ACCCTGAGGCTATAACTCGCCTAGTGACAGGGGCCCAGAGGCCCCCCGACCCAGCTCCTGCTCCACTGGG
GGCCCCGGGGCTCCCCAATGGCCTCCTTTCAGGAGATGAAGACTTCTCCTCCATTGCGGACATGGACTTC
TCAGCCCTGCTGAGTCAGATCAGCTCCTAAGCGGCCGCACTCCTCAGGTGCAGGCTGCCTATCAGAAGGT
GGTGGCTGGTGTGGCCAATGCCCTGGCTCACAAATACCACTGAGATCTTTTTCCCTCTGCCAAAAATTAT
GGGGACATCATGAAGCCCCTTGAGCATCTGACTTCTGGCTAATAAAGGAAATTTATTTTCATTGCAATAG
TGTGTTGGAATTTTTTGTGTCTCTCACTCGGAAGGACATATGGGAGGGCAAATCATTTAAAACATCAGAA
TGAGTATTTGGTTTAGAGTTTGGCAACATATGCCCATATGCTGGCTGCCATGAACAAAGGTTGGCTATAA
AGAGGTCATCAGTATATGAAACAGCCCCCTGCTGTCCATTCCTTATTCCATAGAAAAGCCTTGACTTGAG
GTTAGATTTTTTTTATATTTTGTTTTGTGTTATTTTTTTCTTTAACATCCCTAAAATTTTCCTTACATGT
TTTACTAGCCAGATTTTTCCTCCTCTCCTGACTACTCCCAGTCATAGCTGTCCCTCTTCTCTTATGGAGA
TCCCTCGACCTGCAGCCCAAGCTTGGCGTAATCATGGTCATAGCTGTTTCCTGTGTGAAATTGTTATCCG
CTCACAATTCCACACAACATACGAGCCGGAAGCATAAAGTGTAAAGCCTGGGGTGCCTAATGAGTGAGCT
AACTCACATTAATTGCGTTGCGCTCACTGCCCGCTTTCCAGTCGGGAAACCTGTCGTGCCAGCGGATCCG
CATCTCAATTAGTCAGCAACCATAGTCCCGCCCCTAACTCCGCCCAGTTCCGCCCATTCTCCGCCCCATG
GCTGACTAATTTTTTTTATTTATGCAGAGGCCGAGGCCGCCTCGGCCTCTGAGCTATTCCAGAAGTAGTG
AGGAGGCTTTTTTGGAGGCCTAGGCTTTTGCAAAAAGCTAACTTGTTTATTGCAGCTTATAATGGTTACA
AATAAAGCAATAGCATCACAAATTTCACAAATAAAGCATTTTTTTCACTGCATTCTAGTTGTGGTTTGTC
CAAACTCATCAATGTATCTTATCATGTCTGGATCCGCTGCATTAATGAATCGGCCAACGCGCGGGGAGAG
GCGGTTTGCGTATTGGGCGCTCTTCCGCTTCCTCGCTCACTGACTCGCTGCGCTCGGTCGTTCGGCTGCG
GCGAGCGGTATCAGCTCACTCAAAGGCGGTAATACGGTTATCCACAGAATCAGGGGATAACGCAGGAAAG
AACATGTGAGCAAAAGGCCAGCAAAAGGCCAGGAACCGTAAAAAGGCCGCGTTGCTGGCGTTTTTCCATA
GGCTCCGCCCCCCTGACGAGCATCACAAAAATCGACGCTCAAGTCAGAGGTGGCGAAACCCGACAGGACT
ATAAAGATACCAGGCGTTTCCCCCTGGAAGCTCCCTCGTGCGCTCTCCTGTTCCGACCCTGCCGCTTACC
GGATACCTGTCCGCCTTTCTCCCTTCGGGAAGCGTGGCGCTTTCTCATAGCTCACGCTGTAGGTATCTCA
GTTCGGTGTAGGTCGTTCGCTCCAAGCTGGGCTGTGTGCACGAACCCCCCGTTCAGCCCGACCGCTGCGC
CTTATCCGGTAACTATCGTCTTGAGTCCAACCCGGTAAGACACGACTTATCGCCACTGGCAGCAGCCACT
GGTAACAGGATTAGCAGAGCGAGGTATGTAGGCGGTGCTACAGAGTTCTTGAAGTGGTGGCCTAACTACG
GCTACACTAGAAGAACAGTATTTGGTATCTGCGCTCTGCTGAAGCCAGTTACCTTCGGAAAAAGAGTTGG
TAGCTCTTGATCCGGCAAACAAACCACCGCTGGTAGCGGTGGTTTTTTTGTTTGCAAGCAGCAGATTACG
CGCAGAAAAAAAGGATCTCAAGAAGATCCTTTGATCTTTTCTACGGGGTCTGACGCTCAGTGGAACGAAA
ACTCACGTTAAGGGATTTTGGTCATGAGATTATC
Features (pLannotate 1.2.2; 17 found; start..end, strand, type, name):
     88..948     -  CDS            AmpR: β-lactamase; bla; confers resistance to ampicillin, carbenicillin, and related antibiotics
    949..1053    -  promoter       AmpR promoter: bla
   1084..1103    +  enhancer       CMV enhancer (fragment): human cytomegalovirus immediate early enhancer
   1104..2308    +  promoter       UbC promoter: human ubiquitin C promoter
   2335..2400    +  CDS            3xFLAG: three tandem FLAG® epitope tags, followed by an enterokinase cleavage site
   3226..3597    +  CDS            RelA (p65) AD: transcriptional activation domain of human RelA, also known as p65 (O'Shea and Perkins, 2008)
   3609..3680    +  CDS            HBB (fragment): HBB_PONPY - Experimental evidence at transcript level: Swiss-Prot protein existence level 2. Involved in oxygen transport from the lung to the various peripheral tissues. From Pongo pygmaeus (Bornean orangutan).
   3751..3806    +  polyA_signal   β-globin poly(A) signal: rabbit β-globin polyadenylation signal (Gil and Proudfoot, 1987)
   4191..4207    -  protein_bind   lac operator: The lac repressor binds to the lac operator to inhibit transcription in E. coli. This inhibition can be relieved by adding lactose or isopropyl-β-D-thiogalactopyranoside (IPTG). lac repressor encoded by lacI
   4215..4245    -  promoter       lac promoter: promoter for the E. coli lac operon
   4260..4281    -  protein_bind   CAP binding site: CAP binding activates transcription in the presence of cAMP. E. coli catabolite activator protein
   4294..4333    -  CDS            lacI (fragment): lac repressor; lacI; The lac repressor binds to the lac operator to inhibit transcription in E. coli. This inhibition can be relieved by adding lactose or isopropyl-β-D-thiogalactopyranoside (IPTG).
   4340..4362    +  promoter       SV40 promoter (fragment): SV40 enhancer and early promoter
   4366..4500    +  rep_origin     SV40 ori: SV40 origin of replication
   4520..4654    +  polyA_signal   SV40 poly(A) signal: SV40 polyadenylation signal
   4656..4710    -  CDS            lacI (fragment): lac repressor; lacI; The lac repressor binds to the lac operator to inhibit transcription in E. coli. This inhibition can be relieved by adding lactose or isopropyl-β-D-thiogalactopyranoside (IPTG).
   4893..5481    -  rep_origin     ori: high-copy-number ColE1/pMB1/pBR322/pUC origin of replication
