[The description below was written by a language model from this plasmid's Addgene catalogue record and pLannotate feature annotations shown in this document.]
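Description:
pMZ-185 is a 5,564-nt mammalian expression plasmid built on the pCAGEN backbone for transient, constitutive production of a synthetic zinc finger transcription regulator (synZiFTR), ZF10-p65. It is propagated in E. coli through a high-copy ColE1/pUC-type origin and selected with ampicillin via the β-lactamase gene and its native promoter. The backbone also carries remnants typical of this vector family: a lac promoter/operator region with a CAP binding site, short lacI fragments, and an SV40 origin with an adjacent SV40 poly(A) signal. The SV40 origin could support episomal replication in cells expressing large T antigen. No mammalian selection marker is annotated, which fits the stated transient use.

The expression cassette is driven by the human ubiquitin C promoter. This has replaced the CAG promoter of the parent vector, of which only a very short CMV enhancer fragment remains upstream. The open reading frame begins with a 3xFLAG epitope tag for detection. According to the insert description, a nuclear localization signal and the engineered zinc finger array ZF10-1 follow. These two elements are not annotated in the feature table but presumably lie in the unannotated interval between the FLAG tag and the activation domain. The array is fused at its C terminus to the transcriptional activation domain of human RelA (p65). Transcripts are terminated by the rabbit β-globin polyadenylation signal, and the nearby "HBB fragment" annotation most likely reflects globin-derived sequence in that terminator region rather than a separate coding element.

In cells, the nuclear-targeted fusion is expected to bind its cognate ZF10 DNA motif and activate a matching synthetic reporter or effector promoter supplied separately. The plasmid thus serves as a constitutive activator component in synthetic gene circuits for human cells.
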