Addgene plasmid #195433: pMZ-185
Purpose: Transient, constitutive expression of synZiFTR: ZF10-p65
Depositing lab: Ahmad Khalil. Depositing organization: Boston University Main Campus. Publication: Multidimensional control of therapeutic human cell function with synthetic gene circuits. Li HS, Israni DV, Gagnon KA, Gan KA, Raymond MH, Sander JD, Roybal KT, Joung JK, Wong WW, Khalil AS. Science. 2022 Dec 16;378(6625):1227-1234. doi: 10.1126/science.ade0156. Epub 2022 Dec 15. PubMed 36520914.
Backbone
  Vector backbone: pCAGEN
  Vector type: Mammalian Expression
Growth in bacteria
  Bacterial resistance: Ampicillin, 100 μg/mL
  Growth temperature: 37°C
  Growth strain: NEB Stable
  Copy number: Unknown
Gene/Insert
  Gene/Insert name: pUb - 3XFLAG - NLS - ZF10-1 (ZF10) - p65 - RbGpA
  Species: Synthetic
  Cloning method: Gibson Cloning
Terms and licenses: Academic/Nonprofit Terms; Industry Terms: Not Available to Industry
How to cite: pMZ-185 was a gift from Ahmad Khalil (Addgene plasmid # 195433 ; http://n2t.net/addgene:195433 ; RRID:Addgene_195433)
